>Addgene plasmid #89101 | GAL-p300-1000-1600 | addgene full sequence | sequence record 175257 | Addgene NGS Result
CACATTTCCCCGAAAAGTGCCACCTGACCTTCTGAGGCGGAAAGAACCAGCTGTGGAATGTGTGTCAGTT
AGGGTGTGGAAAGTCCCCAGGCTCCCCAGCAGGCAGAAGTATGCAAAGCATGCATCTCAATTAGTCAGCA
AGGAAAGTCCCCAGGCTCCCCAGCAGGCAGAAGTATGCAAAGCATGCATCTCAATTAGTCAGCAACCATA
GTCCCGCCCCTAACTCCGCCCATCCCGCCCCTAACTCCGCCCAGTTCCGCCCATTCTCCGCCCCATGGCT
GACTAATTTTTTTTATTTATGCAGAGGCCGAGGCCGCCTCGGCCTCTGAGCTATTCCAGAAGTAGTGAAG
AGGCTTTTTTGGAGGAGATCTAAGCTTGAAGCAAGCCTCCTGAAAGATGAAGCTACTGTCTTCTATCGAA
CAAGCATGCGATATTTGCCGACTTAAAAAGCTCAAGTGCTCCAAAGAAAAACCGAAGTGCGCCAAGTGTC
TGAAGAACAACTGGGAGTGTCGCTACTCTCCCAAAACCAAAAGGTCTCCGCTGACTAGGGCACATCTGAC
AGAAGTGGAATCAAGGCTAGAAAGACTGGAACAGCTATTTCTACTGATTTTTCCTCGAGAAGACCTTGAC
ATGATTTTGAAAATGGATTCTTTACAGGATATAAAAGCATTGTTAACAGGATTATTTGTACAAGATAATG
TGAATAAAGATGCCGTCACAGATAGATTGGCTTCAGTGGAGACTGATATGCCTCTAACATTGAGACAGCA
TAGAATAAGTGCGACATCATCATCGGAAGAGAGTAGTAACAAAGGTCAAAGACAGTTGACTGTATCGCCG
GAATTCCCGGGGATCCGTCGACAGTCTAAAGTGGAAGACTGTAAAATGGAATCTACCGAAACAGAAGAGA
GAAGCACTGAGTTAAAAACTGAAATAAAAGAGGAGGAAGACCAGCCAAGTACTTCAGCTACCCAGTCATC
TCCGGCTCCAGGACAGTCAAAGAAAAAGATTTTCAAACCAGAAGAACTACGACAGGCACTGATGCCAACA
TTGGAGGCACTTTACCGTCAGGATCCAGAATCCCTTCCCTTTCGTCAACCTGTGGACCCTCAGCTTTTAG
GAATCCCTGATTACTTTGATATTGTGAAGAGCCCCATGGATCTTTCTACCATTAAGAGGAAGTTAGACAC
TGGACAGTATCAGGAGCCCTGGCAGTATGTCGATGATATTTGGCTTATGTTCAATAATGCCTGGTTATAT
AACCGGAAAACATCACGGGTATACAAATACTGCTCCAAGCTCTCTGAGGTCTTTGAACAAGAAATTGACC
CAGTGATGCAAAGCCTTGGATACTGTTGTGGCAGAAAGTTGGAGTTCTCTCCACAGACACTGTGTTGCTA
CGGCAAACAGTTGTGCACAATACCTCGTGATGCCACTTATTACAGTTACCAGAACAGGTATCATTTCTGT
GAGAAGTGTTTCAATGAGATCCAAGGGGAGAGCGTTTCTTTGGGGGATGACCCTTCCCAGCCTCAAACTA
CAATAAATAAAGAACAATTTTCCAAGAGAAAAAATGACACACTGGATCCTGAACTGTTTGTTGAATGTAC
AGAGTGCGGAAGAAAGATGCATCAGATCTGTGTCCTTCACCATGAGATCATCTGGCCTGCTGGATTCGTC
TGTGATGGCTGTTTAAAGAAAAGTGCACGAACTAGGAAAGAAAATAAGTTTTCTGCTAAAAGGTTGCCAT
CTACCAGACTTGGCACCTTTCTAGAGAATCGTGTGAATGACTTTCTGAGGCGACAGAATCACCCTGAGTC
AGGAGAGGTCACTGTTAGAGTAGTTCATGCTTCTGACAAAACCGTGGAAGTAAAACCAGGCATGAAAGCA
AGGTTTGTGGACAGTGGAGAGATGGCAGAATCCTTTCCATACCGAACCAAAGCCCTCTTTGCCTTTGAAG
AAATTGATGGTGTTGACCTGTGCTTCTTTGGCATGCATGTTCAAGAGTATGGCTCTGACTGCCCTCCACC
CAACCAGAGGAGAGTATACATATCTTACCTCGATAGTGTTCATTTCTTCCGTCCTAAATGCTTGAGGACT
GCAGTCTATCATGAAATCCTAATTGGATATTTAGAATATGTCAAGAAATTAGGTTACACAACAGGGCATA
TTTGGGCATGTCCACCAAGTGAGGGAGATGATTATATCTTCCATTGCCATCCTCCTGACCAGAAGATACC
CAAGCCCAAGCGACTGCAGGAATGGTACAAAAAAATGCTTGACAAGGCTGTATCAGAGCGTATTGTCCAT
GACTACAAGGATATTTTTAAACAAGCTACTGAAGATAGATTAACAAGTGCAAAGGAATTGCCTTATTTCG
AGGGTAATTTCTGGCCCAATGTTCTGGAAGAAAGCATTAAGGAACTGGAACAGGAGGAAGAAGAGAGAAA
ACGAGAGGAAAACACCAGCAATGAAAGCACAGATGTGACCAAGGGAGACAGCAAAAATGCTAAAAAGAAG
AATAATAAGAAAACCAGCAAAAATAAGAGCAGCCTGAGTAGGGGCAACAAGAAGAAACCCGGGATGCCCA
ATGTATCTAACGACCTCTCACAGAAACTATATGCCACCATGGAGAAGCATAAAGAGGTCTTCTTTGTGAT
CCGCCTCTAGATCGATAATGCATCCGAGCTCTAGATAAGTAATGATCATAATCAGCCATATCACATCTGT
AGAGGTTTTACTTGCTTTAAAAAACCTCCCACACCTCCCCCTGAACCTGAAACATAAAATGAATGCAATT
GTTGTTGTTAACTTGTTTATTGCAGCTTATAATGGTTACAAATAAAGCAATAGCATCACAAATTTCACAA
ATAAAGCATTTTTTTCACTGCATTCTAGTTGTGGTTTGTCCAAACTCATCAATGTATCTTATCATGTCTG
GATCGATCCTCTACGCCGGACGCATCGTGGCCGGCATCACCGGCGCCACAGGTGCGGTTGCTGGCGCCTA
TATCGCCGACATCACCGATGGGGAAGATCGGGCTCGCCACTTCGGGCTCATGAGCGCTTGTTTCGGCGTG
GGTATGGTGGCAGGCCCCGTGGCCGGGGGACTGTTGGGCGCCATCTCCTTGCATGCACCATTCCTTGCGG
CGGCGGTGCTCAACGGCCTCAACCTACTACTGGGCTGCTTCCTAATGCAGGAGTCGCATAAGGGAGAGCG
TCGATATGCGGTGTGAAATACCGCACAGATGCGTAAGGAGAAAATACCGCATCAGGCGCTCTTCCGCTTC
CTCGCTCACTGACTCGCTGCGCTCGGTCGTTCGGCTGCGGCGAGCGGTATCAGCTCACTCAAAGGCGGTA
ATACGGTTATCCACAGAATCAGGGGATAACGCAGGAAAGAACATGTGAGCAAAAGGCCAGCAAAAGGCCA
GGAACCGTAAAAAGGCCGCGTTGCTGGCGTTTTTCCATAGGCTCCGCCCCCCTGACGAGCATCACAAAAA
TCGACGCTCAAGTCAGAGGTGGCGAAACCCGACAGGACTATAAAGATACCAGGCGTTTCCCCCTGGAAGC
TCCCTCGTGCGCTCTCCTGTTCCGACCCTGCCGCTTACCGGATACCTGTCCGCCTTTCTCCCTTCGGGAA
GCGTGGCGCTTTCTCATAGCTCACGCTGTAGGTATCTCAGTTCGGTGTAGGTCGTTCGCTCCAAGCTGGG
CTGTGTGCACGAACCCCCCGTTCAGCCCGACCGCTGCGCCTTATCCGGTAACTATCGTCTTGAGTCCAAC
CCGGTAAGACACGACTTATCGCCACTGGCAGCAGCCACTGGTAACAGGATTAGCAGAGCGAGGTATGTAG
GCGGTGCTACAGAGTTCTTGAAGTGGTGGCCTAACTACGGCTACACTAGAAGGACAGTATTTGGTATCTG
CGCTCTGCTGAAGCCAGTTACCTTCGGAAAAAGAGTTGGTAGCTCTTGATCCGGCAAACAAACCACCGCT
GGTAGCGGTGGTTTTTTTGTTTGCAAGCAGCAGATTACGCGCAGAAAAAAAGGATCTCAAGAAGATCCTT
TGATCTTTTCTACGGGGTCTGACGCTCAGTGGAACGAAAACTCACGTTAAGGGATTTTGGTCATGAGATT
ATCAAAAAGGATCTTCACCTAGATCCTTTTAAATTAAAAATGAAGTTTTAAATCAATCTAAAGTATATAT
GAGTAAACTTGGTCTGACAGTTACCAATGCTTAATCAGTGAGGCACCTATCTCAGCGATCTGTCTATTTC
GTTCATCCATAGTTGCCTGACTCCCCGTCGTGTAGATAACTACGATACGGGAGGGCTTACCATCTGGCCC
CAGTGCTGCAATGATACCGCGAGACCCACGCTCACCGGCTCCAGATTTATCAGCAATAAACCAGCCAGCC
GGAAGGGCCGAGCGCAGAAGTGGTCCTGCAACTTTATCCGCCTCCATCCAGTCTATTAATTGTTGCCGGG
AAGCTAGAGTAAGTAGTTCGCCAGTTAATAGTTTGCGCAACGTTGTTGCCATTGCTGCAGGCATCGTGGT
GTCACGCTCGTCGTTTGGTATGGCTTCATTCAGCTCCGGTTCCCAACGATCAAGGCGAGTTACATGATCC
CCCATGTTGTGCAAAAAAGCGGTTAGCTCCTTCGGTCCTCCGATCGTTGTCAGAAGTAAGTTGGCCGCAG
TGTTATCACTCATGGTTATGGCAGCACTGCATAATTCTCTTACTGTCATGCCATCCGTAAGATGCTTTTC
TGTGACTGGTGAGTACTCAACCAAGTCATTCTGAGAATAGTGTATGCGGCGACCGAGTTGCTCTTGCCCG
GCGTCAACACGGGATAATACCGCGCCACATAGCAGAACTTTAAAAGTGCTCATCATTGGAAAACGTTCTT
CGGGGCGAAAACTCTCAAGGATCTTACCGCTGTTGAGATCCAGTTCGATGTAACCCACTCGTGCACCCAA
CTGATCTTCAGCATCTTTTACTTTCACCAGCGTTTCTGGGTGAGCAAAAACAGGAAGGCAAAATGCCGCA
AAAAAGGGAATAAGGGCGACACGGAAATGTTGAATACTCATACTCTTCCTTTTTCAATATTATTGAAGCA
TTTATCAGGGTTATTGTCTCATGAGCGGATACATATTTGAATGTATTTAGAAAAATAAACAAATAGGGGT
TCCGCG
Features (pLannotate 1.2.2; 10 found; start..end, strand, type, name):
     32..365     +  promoter       SV40 promoter: SV40 enhancer and early promoter
    397..837     +  CDS            GAL4 DNA binding domain: DNA binding domain of the GAL4 transcriptional activator; Saccharomyces cerevisiae GAL4 (truncated)
   1009..2667    +  CDS            p300 core (fragment): catalytic histone acetyltransferase core of the human E1A-associated protein p300 (Delvecchio et al., 2013); EP300
   2702..2787    +  CDS            large T antigen (fragment): large T antigen from SV40 (simian virus 40)
   2810..2944    +  polyA_signal   SV40 poly(A) signal: SV40 polyadenylation signal
   2945..3224    +  CDS            TcR (fragment): tetracycline efflux protein; tet; confers resistance to tetracycline
   3224..3276    +  misc_feature   bom (fragment): basis of mobility region from pBR322
   3462..4050    -  rep_origin     ori: high-copy-number ColE1/pMB1/pBR322/pUC origin of replication
   4221..5081    -  CDS            AmpR: β-lactamase; bla; confers resistance to ampicillin, carbenicillin, and related antibiotics
   5082..5186    -  promoter       AmpR promoter: bla
