[The description below was written by a language model from this plasmid's Addgene catalogue record and pLannotate feature annotations shown in this document.]
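Description:
GAL-p300-1000-1600 is a mammalian expression plasmid built on the pGALO backbone that produces a fusion of the yeast GAL4 DNA-binding domain to residues 1000–1600 of human p300 (EP300, also known as KAT3B). In the 5,186-nt sequenced record, transcription is driven by the SV40 enhancer/early promoter, which sits directly upstream of the truncated GAL4 DNA-binding domain coding sequence. The p300 fragment was inserted downstream between SalI and ClaI sites, so the GAL4 domain lies at the N-terminus of the fusion. The annotation identifies most of this insert as part of the catalytic histone acetyltransferase core of p300. An SV40 polyadenylation signal, preceded by a short remnant of SV40 large T antigen sequence, terminates the transcript. Repository sequencing found a D1507N substitution relative to the reference p300 sequence, which is not known to affect plasmid function.

For propagation in E. coli, the plasmid carries a ColE1/pMB1-type origin and a β-lactamase gene with its own promoter, conferring ampicillin resistance. Fragments of the tetracycline resistance gene and the bom region indicate pBR322 ancestry, but the partial TcR remnant is not expected to be functional. The catalogue lists the plasmid as low copy, although the origin annotation uses a generic high-copy label. No mammalian selection marker is annotated, which points to transient transfection.

Tethering a protein segment to GAL4 binding sites is the usual way to test its intrinsic transcriptional activity, or its recruitment of partners, on a GAL4-responsive reporter. The associated study examined transcriptional synergy between MAGE-11 and p300 in androgen receptor signalling, though the record does not describe the specific assay.
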