Addgene plasmid #89101: GAL-p300-1000-1600
Purpose: mammalian expression of human p300 amino acids 1000-1600 with N-terminal GAL4 DNA binding domain
Depositing lab: Elizabeth Wilson. Publication: Transcriptional synergy between melanoma antigen gene protein-A11 (MAGE-11) and p300 in androgen receptor signaling. Askew EB, Bai S, Blackwelder AJ, Wilson EM. J Biol Chem. 2010 Jul 9;285(28):21824-36. doi: 10.1074/jbc.M110.120600. Epub 2010 May 6. PubMed 20448036.
Backbone
  Vector backbone: pGALO
  Vector type: Mammalian Expression
Growth in bacteria
  Bacterial resistance: Ampicillin, 100 μg/mL
  Growth temperature: 37°C
  Growth strain: DH5alpha
  Copy number: Low Copy
Gene/Insert
  Gene/Insert name: p300
  Species: H. sapiens (human)
  Mutation: aa 1000-1600
  Entrez Gene: EP300 (a.k.a. KAT3B, MKHK2, RSTS2, p300)
  Tag / fusion protein: GAL4 DBD (N terminal on backbone)
  Cloning method: Restriction Enzyme; 5′ cloning site SalI (unknown if destroyed); 3′ cloning site ClaI (unknown if destroyed)
Terms and licenses: Academic/Nonprofit Terms; Industry Terms: Not Available to Industry
Depositor comments: Addgene's sequencing results found a D1507N mutation in p300 compared to NCBI reference sequence NM_001429.3. This mutation is not known to affect plasmid function.
How to cite: GAL-p300-1000-1600 was a gift from Elizabeth Wilson (Addgene plasmid # 89101 ; http://n2t.net/addgene:89101 ; RRID:Addgene_89101)
